>Addgene plasmid #183880 | pX459-HypaCas9-CfANLN_sgRNA | addgene full sequence | sequence record 362403 | Addgene NGS Result
GAGGGCCTATTTCCCATGATTCCTTCATATTTGCATATACGATACAAGGCTGTTAGAGAGATAATTGGAA
TTAATTTGACTGTAAACACAAAGATATTAGTACAAAATACGTGACGTAGAAAGTAATAATTTCTTGGGTA
GTTTGCAGTTTTAAAATTATGTTTTAAAATGGACTATCATATGCTTACCGTAACTTGAAAGTATTTCGAT
TTCTTGGCTTTATATATCTTGTGGAAAGGACGAAACACCGGGCGATGGACCCGTTTACCGGTTTTAGAGC
TAGAAATAGCAAGTTAAAATAAGGCTAGTCCGTTATCAACTTGAAAAAGTGGCACCGAGTCGGTGCTTTT
TTGTTTTAGAGCTAGAAATAGCAAGTTAAAATAAGGCTAGTCCGTTTTTAGCGCGTGCGCCAATTCTGCA
GACAAATGGCTCTAGAGGTACCCGTTACATAACTTACGGTAAATGGCCCGCCTGGCTGACCGCCCAACGA
CCCCCGCCCATTGACGTCAATAGTAACGCCAATAGGGACTTTCCATTGACGTCAATGGGTGGAGTATTTA
CGGTAAACTGCCCACTTGGCAGTACATCAAGTGTATCATATGCCAAGTACGCCCCCTATTGACGTCAATG
ACGGTAAATGGCCCGCCTGGCATTGTGCCCAGTACATGACCTTATGGGACTTTCCTACTTGGCAGTACAT
CTACGTATTAGTCATCGCTATTACCATGGTCGAGGTGAGCCCCACGTTCTGCTTCACTCTCCCCATCTCC
CCCCCCTCCCCACCCCCAATTTTGTATTTATTTATTTTTTAATTATTTTGTGCAGCGATGGGGGCGGGGG
GGGGGGGGGGGCGCGCGCCRGGSGGGGSGGGGSGGGGSGRGGGGSGGGGSGGGGCGAGGCGGAGAGGTGC
GGCGGCAGCCAATCAGAGCGGCGCGCTCCGAAAGTTTCCTTTTATGGCGAGGCGGCGGCGGCGGCGGCCC
TATAAAAAGCGAAGCGCGCGGCGGGCGGGAGTCGCTGCGCGCTGCCTTCGCCCCGTGCCCCGCTCCGCCG
CCGCCTCGCGCCGCCCGCCCCGGCTCTGACTGACCGCGTTACTCCCACAGGTGAGCGGGCGGGACGGCCC
TTCTCCTCCGGGCTGTAATTAGCTGAGCAAGAGGTAAGGGTTTAAGGGATGGTTGGTTGGTGGGGTATTA
ATGTTTAATTACCTGGAGCACCTGCCTGAAATCACTTTTTTTCAGGTTGGACCGGTGCCACCATGGACTA
TAAGGACCACGACGGAGACTACAAGGATCATGATATTGATTACAAAGACGATGACGATAAGATGGCCCCA
AAGAAGAAGCGGAAGGTCGGTATCCACGGAGTCCCAGCAGCCGACAAGAAGTACAGCATCGGCCTGGACA
TCGGCACCAACTCTGTGGGCTGGGCCGTGATCACCGACGAGTACAAGGTGCCCAGCAAGAAATTCAAGGT
GCTGGGCAACACCGACCGGCACAGCATCAAGAAGAACCTGATCGGAGCCCTGCTGTTCGACAGCGGCGAA
ACAGCCGAGGCCACCCGGCTGAAGAGAACCGCCAGAAGAAGATACACCAGACGGAAGAACCGGATCTGCT
ATCTGCAAGAGATCTTCAGCAACGAGATGGCCAAGGTGGACGACAGCTTCTTCCACAGACTGGAAGAGTC
CTTCCTGGTGGAAGAGGATAAGAAGCACGAGCGGCACCCCATCTTCGGCAACATCGTGGACGAGGTGGCC
TACCACGAGAAGTACCCCACCATCTACCACCTGAGAAAGAAACTGGTGGACAGCACCGACAAGGCCGACC
TGCGGCTGATCTATCTGGCCCTGGCCCACATGATCAAGTTCCGGGGCCACTTCCTGATCGAGGGCGACCT
GAACCCCGACAACAGCGACGTGGACAAGCTGTTCATCCAGCTGGTGCAGACCTACAACCAGCTGTTCGAG
GAAAACCCCATCAACGCCAGCGGCGTGGACGCCAAGGCCATCCTGTCTGCCAGACTGAGCAAGAGCAGAC
GGCTGGAAAATCTGATCGCCCAGCTGCCCGGCGAGAAGAAGAATGGCCTGTTCGGAAACCTGATTGCCCT
GAGCCTGGGCCTGACCCCCAACTTCAAGAGCAACTTCGACCTGGCCGAGGATGCCAAACTGCAGCTGAGC
AAGGACACCTACGACGACGACCTGGACAACCTGCTGGCCCAGATCGGCGACCAGTACGCCGACCTGTTTC
TGGCCGCCAAGAACCTGTCCGACGCCATCCTGCTGAGCGACATCCTGAGAGTGAACACCGAGATCACCAA
GGCCCCCCTGAGCGCCTCTATGATCAAGAGATACGACGAGCACCACCAGGACCTGACCCTGCTGAAAGCT
CTCGTGCGGCAGCAGCTGCCTGAGAAGTACAAAGAGATTTTCTTCGACCAGAGCAAGAACGGCTACGCCG
GCTACATTGACGGCGGAGCCAGCCAGGAAGAGTTCTACAAGTTCATCAAGCCCATCCTGGAAAAGATGGA
CGGCACCGAGGAACTGCTCGTGAAGCTGAACAGAGAGGACCTGCTGCGGAAGCAGCGGACCTTCGACAAC
GGCAGCATCCCCCACCAGATCCACCTGGGAGAGCTGCACGCCATTCTGCGGCGGCAGGAAGATTTTTACC
CATTCCTGAAGGACAACCGGGAAAAGATCGAGAAGATCCTGACCTTCCGCATCCCCTACTACGTGGGCCC
TCTGGCCAGGGGAAACAGCAGATTCGCCTGGATGACCAGAAAGAGCGAGGAAACCATCACCCCCTGGAAC
TTCGAGGAAGTGGTGGACAAGGGCGCTTCCGCCCAGAGCTTCATCGAGCGGATGACCAACTTCGATAAGA
ACCTGCCCAACGAGAAGGTGCTGCCCAAGCACAGCCTGCTGTACGAGTACTTCACCGTGTATAACGAGCT
GACCAAAGTGAAATACGTGACCGAGGGAATGAGAAAGCCCGCCTTCCTGAGCGGCGAGCAGAAAAAGGCC
ATCGTGGACCTGCTGTTCAAGACCAACCGGAAAGTGACCGTGAAGCAGCTGAAAGAGGACTACTTCAAGA
AAATCGAGTGCTTCGACTCCGTGGAAATCTCCGGCGTGGAAGATCGGTTCAACGCCTCCCTGGGCACATA
CCACGATCTGCTGAAAATTATCAAGGACAAGGACTTCCTGGACAATGAGGAAAACGAGGACATTCTGGAA
GATATCGTGCTGACCCTGACACTGTTTGAGGACAGAGAGATGATCGAGGAACGGCTGAAAACCTATGCCC
ACCTGTTCGACGACAAAGTGATGAAGCAGCTGAAGCGGCGGAGATACACCGGCTGGGGCAGGCTGAGCCG
GAAGCTGATCAACGGCATCCGGGACAAGCAGTCCGGCAAGACAATCCTGGATTTCCTGAAGTCCGACGGC
TTCGCCAACAGAGCCTTCGCGGCGCTGATCGCCGACGACAGCCTGACCTTTAAAGAGGACATCCAGAAAG
CCCAGGTGTCCGGCCAGGGCGATAGCCTGCACGAGCACATTGCCAATCTGGCCGGCAGCCCCGCCATTAA
GAAGGGCATCCTGCAGACAGTGAAGGTGGTGGACGAGCTCGTGAAAGTGATGGGCCGGCACAAGCCCGAG
AACATCGTGATCGAAATGGCCAGAGAGAACCAGACCACCCAGAAGGGACAGAAGAACAGCCGCGAGAGAA
TGAAGCGGATCGAAGAGGGCATCAAAGAGCTGGGCAGCCAGATCCTGAAAGAACACCCCGTGGAAAACAC
CCAGCTGCAGAACGAGAAGCTGTACCTGTACTACCTGCAGAATGGGCGGGATATGTACGTGGACCAGGAA
CTGGACATCAACCGGCTGTCCGACTACGATGTGGACCATATCGTGCCTCAGAGCTTTCTGAAGGACGACT
CCATCGACAACAAGGTGCTGACCAGAAGCGACAAGAACCGGGGCAAGAGCGACAACGTGCCCTCCGAAGA
GGTCGTGAAGAAGATGAAGAACTACTGGCGGCAGCTGCTGAACGCCAAGCTGATTACCCAGAGAAAGTTC
GACAATCTGACCAAGGCCGAGAGAGGCGGCCTGAGCGAACTGGATAAGGCCGGCTTCATCAAGAGACAGC
TGGTGGAAACCCGGCAGATCACAAAGCACGTGGCACAGATCCTGGACTCCCGGATGAACACTAAGTACGA
CGAGAATGACAAGCTGATCCGGGAAGTGAAAGTGATCACCCTGAAGTCCAAGCTGGTGTCCGATTTCCGG
AAGGATTTCCAGTTTTACAAAGTGCGCGAGATCAACAACTACCACCACGCCCACGACGCCTACCTGAACG
CCGTCGTGGGAACCGCCCTGATCAAAAAGTACCCTAAGCTGGAAAGCGAGTTCGTGTACGGCGACTACAA
GGTGTACGACGTGCGGAAGATGATCGCCAAGAGCGAGCAGGAAATCGGCAAGGCTACCGCCAAGTACTTC
TTCTACAGCAACATCATGAACTTTTTCAAGACCGAGATTACCCTGGCCAACGGCGAGATCCGGAAGCGGC
CTCTGATCGAGACAAACGGCGAAACCGGGGAGATCGTGTGGGATAAGGGCCGGGATTTTGCCACCGTGCG
GAAAGTGCTGAGCATGCCCCAAGTGAATATCGTGAAAAAGACCGAGGTGCAGACAGGCGGCTTCAGCAAA
GAGTCTATCCTGCCCAAGAGGAACAGCGATAAGCTGATCGCCAGAAAGAAGGACTGGGACCCTAAGAAGT
ACGGCGGCTTCGACAGCCCCACCGTGGCCTATTCTGTGCTGGTGGTGGCCAAAGTGGAAAAGGGCAAGTC
CAAGAAACTGAAGAGTGTGAAAGAGCTGCTGGGGATCACCATCATGGAAAGAAGCAGCTTCGAGAAGAAT
CCCATCGACTTTCTGGAAGCCAAGGGCTACAAAGAAGTGAAAAAGGACCTGATCATCAAGCTGCCTAAGT
ACTCCCTGTTCGAGCTGGAAAACGGCCGGAAGAGAATGCTGGCCTCTGCCGGCGAACTGCAGAAGGGAAA
CGAACTGGCCCTGCCCTCCAAATATGTGAACTTCCTGTACCTGGCCAGCCACTATGAGAAGCTGAAGGGC
TCCCCCGAGGATAATGAGCAGAAACAGCTGTTTGTGGAACAGCACAAGCACTACCTGGACGAGATCATCG
AGCAGATCAGCGAGTTCTCCAAGAGAGTGATCCTGGCCGACGCTAATCTGGACAAAGTGCTGTCCGCCTA
CAACAAGCACCGGGATAAGCCCATCAGAGAGCAGGCCGAGAATATCATCCACCTGTTTACCCTGACCAAT
CTGGGAGCCCCTGCCGCCTTCAAGTACTTTGACACCACCATCGACCGGAAGAGGTACACCAGCACCAAAG
AGGTGCTGGACGCCACCCTGATCCACCAGAGCATCACCGGCCTGTACGAGACACGGATCGACCTGTCTCA
GCTGGGAGGCGACAAAAGGCCGGCGGCCACGAAAAAGGCCGGCCAGGCAAAAAAGAAAAAGGAATTCGGC
AGTGGAGAGGGCAGAGGAAGTCTGCTAACATGCGGTGACGTCGAGGAGAATCCTGGCCCAATGACCGAGT
ACAAGCCCACGGTGCGCCTCGCCACCCGCGACGACGTCCCCAGGGCCGTACGCACCCTCGCCGCCGCGTT
CGCCGACTACCCCGCCACGCGCCACACCGTCGATCCGGACCGCCACATCGAGCGGGTCACCGAGCTGCAA
GAACTCTTCCTCACGCGCGTCGGGCTCGACATCGGCAAGGTGTGGGTCGCGGACGACGGCGCCGCGGTGG
CGGTCTGGACCACGCCGGAGAGCGTCGAAGCGGGGGCGGTGTTCGCCGAGATCGGCCCGCGCATGGCCGA
GTTGAGCGGTTCCCGGCTGGCCGCGCAGCAACAGATGGAAGGCCTCCTGGCGCCGCACCGGCCCAAGGAG
CCCGCGTGGTTCCTGGCCACCGTCGGAGTCTCGCCCGACCACCAGGGCAAGGGTCTGGGCAGCGCCGTCG
TGCTCCCCGGAGTGGAGGCGGCCGAGCGCGCCGGGGTGCCCGCCTTCCTGGAGACCTCCGCGCCCCGCAA
CCTCCCCTTCTACGAGCGGCTCGGCTTCACCGTCACCGCCGACGTCGAGGTGCCCGAAGGACCGCGCACC
TGGTGCATGACCCGCAAGCCCGGTGCCTGAGAATTCTAACTAGAGCTCGCTGATCAGCCTCGACTGTGCC
TTCTAGTTGCCAGCCATCTGTTGTTTGCCCCTCCCCCGTGCCTTCCTTGACCCTGGAAGGTGCCACTCCC
ACTGTCCTTTCCTAATAAAATGAGGAAATTGCATCGCATTGTCTGAGTAGGTGTCATTCTATTCTGGGGG
GTGGGGTGGGGCAGGACAGCAAGGGGGAGGATTGGGAAGAGAATAGCAGGCATGCTGGGGAGCGGCCGCA
GGAACCCCTAGTGATGGAGTTGGCCACTCCCTCTCTGCGCGCTCGCTCGCTCACTGAGGCCGGGCGACCA
AAGGTCGCCCGACGCCCGGGCTTTGCCCGGGCGGCCTCAGTGAGCGAGCGAGCGCGCAGCTGCCTGCAGG
GGCGCCTGATGCGGTATTTTCTCCTTACGCATCTGTGCGGTATTTCACACCGCATA
[95 nt withheld, positions 6637-6731]
T
[46 nt withheld, positions 6733-6778]
C
[141 nt withheld, positions 6780-6920]
CCTTTGACGTTGGAGTCCACGTTCTTT
[37 nt withheld, positions 6948-6984]
ACTCTATCTCGGGCTATTCTTTTGATTTATAAGGGATTTTGCCGATTTCGGTCTATTGGTTAAAAAATGA
GCTGATTTAACAAAAATTTAACGCGAATTTTAACAAAATATTAACGTTTACAATTTTATGGTGCACTCTC
AGTACAATCTGCTCTGATGCCGCATAGTTAAGCCAGCCCCGACACCCGCCAACACCCGCTGACGCGCCCT
GACGGGCTTGTCTGCTCCCGGCATCCGCTTACAGACAAGCTGTGACCGTCTCCGGGAGCTGCATGTGTCA
GAGGTTTTCACCGTCATCACCGAAACGCGCGAGACGAAAGGGCCTCGTGATACGCCTATTTTTATAGGTT
AATGTCATGATAATAATGGTTTCTTAGACGTCAGGTGGCACTTTTCGGGGAAATGTGCGCGGAACCCCTA
TTTGTTTATTTTTCTAAATACATTCAAATATGTATCCGCTCATGAGACAATAACCCTGATAAATGCTTCA
ATAATATTGAAAAAGGAAGAGTATGAGTATTCAACATTTCCGTGTCGCCCTTATTCCCTTTTTTGCGGCA
TTTTGCCTTCCTGTTTTTGCTCACCCAGAAACGCTGGTGAAAGTAAAAGATGCTGAAGATCAGTTGGGTG
CACGAGTGGGTTACATCGAACTGGATCTCAACAGCGGTAAGATCCTTGAGAGTTTTCGCCCCGAAGAACG
TTTTCCAATGATGAGCACTTTTAAAGTTCTGCTATGTGGCGCGGTATTATCCCGTATTGACGCCGGGCAA
GAGCAACTCGGTCGCCGCATACACTATTCTCAGAATGACTTGGTTGAGTACTCACCAGTCACAGAAAAGC
ATCTTACGGATGGCATGACAGTAAGAGAATTATGCAGTGCTGCCATAACCATGAGTGATAACACTGCGGC
CAACTTACTTCTGACAACGATCGGAGGACCGAAGGAGCTAACCGCTTTTTTGCACAACATGGGGGATCAT
GTAACTCGCCTTGATCGTTGGGAACCGGAGCTGAATGAAGCCATACCAAACGACGAGCGTGACACCACGA
TGCCTGTAGCAATGGCAACAACGTTGCGCAAACTATTAACTGGCGAACTACTTACTCTAGCTTCCCGGCA
ACAATTAATAGACTGGATGGAGGCGGATAAAGTTGCAGGACCACTTCTGCGCTCGGCCCTTCCGGCTGGC
TGGTTTATTGCTGATAAATCTGGAGCCGGTGAGCGTGGAAGCCGCGGTATCATTGCAGCACTGGGGCCAG
ATGGTAAGCCCTCCCGTATCGTAGTTATCTACACGACGGGGAGTCAGGCAACTATGGATGAACGAAATAG
ACAGATCGCTGAGATAGGTGCCTCACTGATTAAGCATTGGTAACTGTCAGACCAAGTTTACTCATATATA
CTTTAGATTGATTTAAAACTTCATTTTTAATTTAAAAGGATCTAGGTGAAGATCCTTTTTGATAATCTCA
TGACCAAAATCCCTTAACGTGAGTTTTCGTTCCACTGAGCGTCAGACCCCGTAGAAAAGATCAAAGGATC
TTCTTGAGATCCTTTTTTTCTGCGCGTAATCTGCTGCTTGCAAACAAAAAAACCACCGCTACCAGCGGTG
GTTTGTTTGCCGGATCAAGAGCTACCAACTCTTTTTCCGAAGGTAACTGGCTTCAGCAGAGCGCAGATAC
CAAATACTGTTCTTCTAGTGTAGCCGTAGTTAGGCCACCACTTCAAGAACTCTGTAGCACCGCCTACATA
CCTCGCTCTGCTAATCCTGTTACCAGTGGCTGCTGCCAGTGGCGATAAGTCGTGTCTTACCGGGTTGGAC
TCAAGACGATAGTTACCGGATAAGGCGCAGCGGTCGGGCTGAACGGGGGGTTCGTGCACACAGCCCAGCT
TGGAGCGAACGACCTACACCGAACTGAGATACCTACAGCGTGAGCTATGAGAAAGCGCCACGCTTCCCGA
AGGGAGAAAGGCGGACAGGTATCCGGTAAGCGGCAGGGTCGGAACAGGAGAGCGCACGAGGGAGCTTCCA
GGGGGAAACGCCTGGTATCTTTATAGTCCTGTCGGGTTTCGCCACCTCTGACTTGAGCGTCGATTTTTGT
GATGCTCGTCAGGGGGGCGGAGCCTATGGAAAAACGCCAGCAACGCGGCCTTTTTACGGTTCCTGGCCTT
TTGCTGGCCTTTTGCTCACATGT
Features (pLannotate 1.2.2; 19 found; start..end, strand, type, name):
      1..241     +  promoter       U6 promoter: RNA polymerase III promoter for human U6 snRNA
    271..346     +  misc_RNA       gRNA scaffold: guide RNA scaffold for the Streptococcus pyogenes CRISPR/Cas9 system
    353..396     +  misc_RNA       gRNA scaffold (fragment): guide RNA scaffold for the Streptococcus pyogenes CRISPR/Cas9 system
    443..728     +  enhancer       CMV enhancer: human cytomegalovirus immediate early enhancer; contains an 18-bp deletion relative to the standard CMV enhancer
    730..1007    +  promoter       chicken β-actin promoter: No description available
   1008..1235    +  intron         hybrid intron: hybrid between chicken β-actin (CBA) and minute virus of mice (MMV) introns (Gray et al., 2011)
   1373..2974    +  CDS            Cas9(N): N-terminal portion of Streptococcus pyogenes Cas9 (Zetsche et al., 2015)
   2975..5473    +  CDS            Cas9(C): C-terminal portion of Streptococcus pyogenes Cas9 (Zetsche et al., 2015)
   5474..5521    +  CDS            nucleoplasmin NLS: bipartite nuclear localization signal from nucleoplasmin
   5591..6190    +  CDS            PuroR (fragment): puromycin N-acetyltransferase; pac from Streptomyces; confers resistance to puromycin
   6224..6335    +  polyA_signal   bGH poly(A) signal: bovine growth hormone polyadenylation signal
   6440..6580    +  repeat_region  AAV2 ITR: inverted terminal repeat of adeno-associated virus serotype 2 inverted
   6585..6636    -  misc_feature   bom (fragment): basis of mobility region from pBR322
   6655..7110    +  rep_origin     f1 ori (sequence partly withheld): f1 bacteriophage origin of replication; arrow indicates direction of (+) strand synthesis
   7111..7160    -  misc_feature   bom (fragment): basis of mobility region from pBR322
   7262..7297    -  CDS            rop (fragment): Rop protein, which maintains plasmids at low copy number; rop
   7392..7496    +  promoter       AmpR promoter: bla
   7497..8357    +  CDS            AmpR: β-lactamase; bla; confers resistance to ampicillin, carbenicillin, and related antibiotics
   8528..9116    +  rep_origin     ori: high-copy-number ColE1/pMB1/pBR322/pUC origin of replication
