[The description below was written by a language model from this plasmid's Addgene catalogue record and pLannotate feature annotations shown in this document.]
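Description:
pX459-HypaCas9-CfANLN_sgRNA is an all-in-one mammalian CRISPR expression plasmid of about 9.2 kb, built on the pX459V2.0-HypaCas9 backbone. It delivers both a Cas9 nuclease and a single guide RNA by transfection. It is propagated in E. coli as a high-copy plasmid through a ColE1/pUC-type origin with ampicillin selection (AmpR, β-lactamase). It also carries an f1 phage origin. A single annotated AAV2 ITR and short bom and rop fragments appear to be backbone remnants rather than functional elements.

The payload consists of two expression units. A human U6 RNA polymerase III promoter drives a spacer targeting canine (Canis familiaris) ANLN, the gene encoding anillin. The spacer was cloned through BbsI sites that were destroyed in the process, and it is fused to the Streptococcus pyogenes gRNA scaffold. Downstream, a hybrid promoter made of a CMV enhancer, chicken β-actin promoter and hybrid intron drives S. pyogenes Cas9. The feature tool annotates Cas9 as adjoining N- and C-terminal portions that together form one continuous coding region, and the backbone name identifies it as the HypaCas9 variant. A nucleoplasmin nuclear localization signal follows Cas9, then a puromycin N-acetyltransferase coding region and a bGH polyadenylation signal. The linker between Cas9 and PuroR is not annotated. This arrangement allows transfected cells to be enriched with puromycin.

According to the record, the plasmid is intended to cut near the start of the ANLN coding sequence in dog cells so that endogenous anillin can be tagged at its N-terminus. The repair template carrying the tag is not part of this construct.
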