Addgene plasmid #183880: pX459-HypaCas9-CfANLN_sgRNA
Purpose: pX459V2.0-HypaCas9 plasmid with cfANLN sgRNA for N-terminal tagging of anillin in canine (Canis familiaris) cells.
Depositing lab: Alisa Piekny. Depositing organization: Concordia University. Publication: Cytokinetic diversity in mammalian cells is revealed by the characterization of endogenous anillin, Ect2 and RhoA. Husser MC, Ozugergin I, Resta T, Martin VJJ, Piekny AJ. Open Biol. 2022 Nov;12(11):220247. doi: 10.1098/rsob.220247. Epub 2022 Nov 23. PubMed 36416720.
Backbone
  Vector backbone: pX459V2.0-HypaCas9
  Total vector size (bp): 9178
  Vector type: Mammalian Expression, CRISPR
  Selectable markers: Puromycin
Growth in bacteria
  Bacterial resistance: Ampicillin, 100 μg/mL
  Growth temperature: 37°C
  Growth strain: NEB Stable
  Copy number: High Copy
Gene/Insert
  Gene/Insert name: Canis familiaris ANLN sgRNA spacer (alt name: Anillin)
  gRNA/shRNA sequence: GGCGATGGACCCGTTTACCG
  Species: Canis familiaris
  Promoter: U6
  Cloning method: Restriction Enzyme; 5′ cloning site BbsI (destroyed during cloning); 3′ cloning site BbsI (destroyed during cloning)
  Sequencing primers: 5′ gagggcctatttcccatgattcc; 3′ ggccatttaccgtaagttatgtaacg
Terms and licenses: Academic/Nonprofit Terms; Industry Terms: Not Available to Industry
How to cite: pX459-HypaCas9-CfANLN_sgRNA was a gift from Alisa Piekny (Addgene plasmid # 183880 ; http://n2t.net/addgene:183880 ; RRID:Addgene_183880)
